>Addgene plasmid #43578 | III-CGCT | depositor partial sequence | sequence record 58843 | III-CGCT sequence 426 bps
CGTCTCGGCTCACCCCAGAGCAGGTCGTGGCGATCGCAAGCCACGACGGAGGAAAGCAAGCCTTGGAAAC
AGTACAGAGGCTGTTGCCTGTGCTGTGCCAAGCGCACGGACTCACCCCAGAGCAGGTCGTGGCAATCGCG
AGCAATAACGGCGGAAAACAGGCTTTGGAAACGGTGCAGAGGCTCCTTCCAGTGCTGTGCCAAGCGCACG
GCCTCACCCCAGAGCAGGTCGTGGCGATCGCAAGCCACGACGGAGGAAAGCAAGCCTTGGAAACAGTACA
GAGGCTGTTGCCTGTGCTGTGCCAAGCGCACGGATTAACCCCAGAGCAGGTCGTGGCCATTGCCTCGAAT
GGAGGGGGCAAACAGGCGTTGGAAACCGTACAACGATTGCTGCCGGTGCTGTGCCAAGCGCACGGACTCA
GAGACG
