>Addgene plasmid #43578 | III-CGCT | addgene partial sequence | sequence record 61574 | M13-F20 5'-TGTAAAACGACGGCCAGT-3'
CGAATTGGGCCCTCTAGATGCATGCTCGAGCGGCCGCCAGTGTGATGGATATCTGCAGAATTCGCCCTTG
ATGCCGTCCTAGCGCGTCTCGGCTCACCCCAGAGCAGGTCGTGGCGATCGCAAGCCACGACGGAGGAAAG
CAAGCCTTGGAAACAGTACAGAGGCTGTTGCCTGTGCTGTGCCAAGCGCACGGACTCACCCCAGAGCAGG
TCGTGGCAATCGCGAGCAATAACGGCGGAAAACAGGCTTTGGAAACGGTGCAGAGGCTCCTTCCAGTGCT
GTGCCAAGCGCACGGCCTCACCCCAGAGCAGGTCGTGGCGATCGCAAGCCACGACGGAGGAAAGCAAGCC
TTGGAAACAGTACAGAGGCTGTTGCCTGTGCTGTGCCAAGCGCACGGATTAACCCCAGAGCAGGTCGTGG
CCATTGCCTCGAATGGAGGGGGCAAACAGGCGTTGGAAACCGTACAACGATTGCTGCCGGTGCTGTGCCA
AGCGCACGGACTCAGAGACGTGGGCACAGGAAAGATACTTAAGGGCGAATTCCAGCACACTGGCGGCCGT
TACTAGTGGATCCGAGCTCGGTACCAAGCTTGATGCATAGCTTGAGTATTCTATAGTGTCACCTAAATAG
CTTGGCGTAATCATGGTCATAGCTGTTTCCTGTGTGAAATTGTTATCCGCTCACAATTCCACACAACATA
CGAGCCGGAAGCATAAAGTGTAAAGCCTGGGGTGCCTAATGAGTGAGCTAACTCACATTAATTGCGTTGC
GCTCACTGCCCGCTTTCCAGTCGGGAAACCTGTCGTGCCAGCTGCATTAATGAATCGGCCAACGCGCGGG
GAGAGGCGGTTTGCGTATTGGGCGCTCTTCCG
