[The description below was written by a language model from this plasmid's Addgene catalogue record.]
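Description:
III-CGCT is a bacterial cloning plasmid built on the commercial pCRII-TOPO backbone (about 4 kb without insert), into which a 426 bp synthetic insert was placed by TOPO cloning. It is a high-copy plasmid propagated in E. coli and carries both ampicillin and kanamycin resistance, so either or both antibiotics can be used for selection. The insert sits between the T7 and M13-reverse primer sites of the backbone's multiple cloning region, and these are the sites recorded for sequence verification. No feature table is provided, so other backbone elements cannot be confirmed from the record. As a cloning vector it is not described as having any promoter intended to express the insert in mammalian cells.

The plasmid comes from a TALEN genome-editing system developed for generating human stem cell-based disease models. The record does not describe the insert beyond its name, synthetic origin and size. However, the name and length fit a pre-assembled block of four TAL effector repeat modules, each roughly 100 bp. In that reading, the repeat variable diresidues would specify the DNA bases C, G, C and T in order, and the "III" prefix would mark the block's position within the final repeat array. This interpretation is inferred from the naming convention and the associated publication, not stated explicitly. Under it, the plasmid would be one member of a library of multimer building blocks, serving as a source of repeat fragments that are combined with blocks for other positions to assemble a full-length custom TALEN in a separate expression vector, not a construct used directly for expression or editing.
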