Addgene plasmid #43578: III-CGCT
Depositing lab: Chad Cowan & Kiran Musunuru. Depositing organization: Harvard University. Publication: A TALEN Genome-Editing System for Generating Human Stem Cell-Based Disease Models. Ding Q, Lee YK, Schaefer EA, Peters DT, Veres A, Kim K, Kuperwasser N, Motola DL, Meissner TB, Hendriks WT, Trevisan M, Gupta RM, Moisan A, Banks E, Friesen M, Schinzel RT, Xia F, Tang A, Xia Y, Figueroa E, Wann A, Ahfeldt T, Daheron L, Zhang F, Rubin LL, Peng LF, Chung RT, Musunuru K, Cowan CA. Cell Stem Cell. 2012 Dec 12. pii: S1934-5909(12)00645-5. doi: 10.1016/j.stem.2012.11.011. PubMed 23246482.
Backbone
  Vector backbone: pCRII-TOPO
  Backbone manufacturer: Invitrogen
  Backbone size w/o insert (bp): 3973
  Vector type: Bacterial Cloning
Growth in bacteria
  Bacterial resistance: Ampicillin and Kanamycin, 100 & 50 μg/mL
  Growth temperature: 37°C
  Growth strain: Top10
  Copy number: High Copy
Gene/Insert
  Gene/Insert name: III-CGCT
  Species: Synthetic
  Insert size (bp): 426
  Cloning method: TOPO Cloning
  Sequencing primers: 5′ T7; 3′ M13-rev
Terms and licenses: Academic/Nonprofit Terms; Industry Terms: Not Available to Industry
How to cite: III-CGCT was a gift from Chad Cowan & Kiran Musunuru (Addgene plasmid # 43578 ; http://n2t.net/addgene:43578 ; RRID:Addgene_43578)
